>Addgene plasmid #196499 | ND2-FusXTBE-Right TALE | addgene full sequence | sequence record 386140 | Addgene NGS Result
CACGATGCAGCTGGCTCCCAGAGGTGTAAAGTACTTGAGTAATTTTACTTGATTACTGTACTTAAGTATT
ATTTTTGGGGATTTTTACTTTACTTGAGTACAATTAAAAATCAATACTTTTACTTTTACTTAATTACATT
TTTTTAGAAAAAAAAGTACTTTTTACTCCTTACAATTTTATTTACAGTCAAAAAGTACTTATTTTTTGGA
GATCACTTCATTCTATTTTCCCTTGGTCTCCCTATAGTGAGTCGTATTAGATCCCGGGATTACTAGTTTA
AACCTAGTTATTAATAGTAATCAATTACGGGGTCATTAGTTCATAGCCCATATATGGAGTTCCGCGTTAC
ATAACTTACGGTAAATGGCCCGCCTGGCTGACCGCCCAACGACCCCCGCCCATTGACGTCAATAATGACG
TATGTTCCCATAGTAACGCCAATAGGGACTTTCCATTGACGTCAATGGGTGGAGTATTTACGGTAAACTG
CCCACTTGGCAGTACATCAAGTGTATCATATGCCAAGTACGCCCCCTATTGACGTCAATGACGGTAAATG
GCCCGCCTGGCATTATGCCCAGTACATGACCTTATGGGACTTTCCTACTTGGCAGTACATCTACGTATTA
GTCATCGCTATTACCATGGTCGAGGTGAGCCCCACGTTCTGCTTCACTCTCCCCATCTCCCCCCCCTCCC
CACCCCCAATTTTGTATTTATTTATTTTTTAATTATTTTGTGCAGCGATGGGGGCGGGGGGGGGGGGGGC
GCGCGCCAGGCGGGGCGGGGCGGGGCGAGGGGCGGGGCGGGGCGAGGCGGAGAGGTGCGGCGGCAGCCAA
TCAGAGCGGCGCGCTCCGAAAGTTTCCTTTTATGGCGAGGCGGCGGCGGCGGCGGCCCTATAAAAAGCGA
AGCGCGCGGCGGGCGGGAGTCGCTGCGCGCTGCCTTCGCCCCGTGCCCCGCTCCGCCGCCGCCTCGCGCC
GCCCGCCCCGGCTCTGACTGACCGCGTTACTCCCACAGGTGAGCGGGCGGGACGGCCCTTCTCCTCCGGG
CTGTAATTAGCGCTTGGTTTAATGACGGCTTGTTTCTTTTCTGTGGCTGCGTGAAAGCCTTGAGGGGCTC
CGGGAGCTAGAGCCTCTGCTAACCATGTTCATGCCTTCTTCTTTTTCCTACAGCTCCTGGGCAACGTGCT
GGTTATTGTGCTGTCTCATCATTTTGGCAAAGAATTTTAAGCTAGGATCTAACTCGAGAGATCTAGCACC
ATGGCCTCCGTTCTGACCCCGCTGCTGCTGCGTGGCCTGACCGGCTCCGCTCGTCGTCTGCCAGTTCCGC
GTGCGAAAATCCATTCCCTGGTGGATCTACGCACGCTCGGCTACAGTCAGCAGCAGCAAGAGAAGATCAA
ACCGAAGGTGCGTTCGACAGTGGCGCAGCACCACGAGGCACTGGTGGGCCATGGGTTTACACACGCGCAC
ATCGTTGCGCTCAGCCAACACCCGGCAGCGTTAGGGACCGTCGCTGTCACGTATCAGCACATAATCACGG
CGTTGCCAGAGGCGACACACGAAGACATCGTTGGCGTCGGCAAACAGTGGTCCGGCGCACGCGCCCTGGA
GGCCTTGCTCACGGATGCGGGGGAGTTGAGAGGTCCGCCGTTACAGTTGGACACAGGCCAACTTGTGAAG
ATTGCAAAACGTGGCGGCGTGACCGCAATGGAGGCAGTGCATGCATCGCGCAATGCACTGACGGGTGCCC
CCCTGAACCTGACCCCGGACCAAGTGGTGGCTATCGCCAGCAACATTGGCGGCAAGCAAGCGCTCGAAAC
GGTGCAGCGGCTGTTGCCGGTGCTGTGCCAGGACCATGGCCTGACCCCGGACCAAGTGGTGGCTATCGCC
AGCAACAATGGCGGCAAGCAAGCGCTCGAAACGGTGCAGCGGCTGTTGCCGGTGCTGTGCCAGGACCATG
GCCTGACTCCGGACCAAGTGGTGGCTATCGCCAGCCACGATGGCGGCAAGCAAGCGCTCGAAACGGTGCA
GCGGCTGTTGCCGGTGCTGTGCCAGGACCATGGCCTGACCCCGGACCAAGTGGTGGCTATCGCCAGCAAC
GGTGGCGGCAAGCAAGCGCTCGAAACGGTGCAGCGGCTGTTGCCGGTGCTGTGCCAGGACCATGGCCTGA
CCCCGGACCAAGTGGTGGCTATCGCCAGCAACAATGGCGGCAAGCAAGCGCTCGAAACGGTGCAGCGGCT
GTTGCCGGTGCTGTGCCAGGACCATGGCCTGACCCCGGACCAAGTGGTGGCTATCGCCAGCAACAATGGC
GGCAAGCAAGCGCTCGAAACGGTGCAGCGGCTGTTGCCGGTGCTGTGCCAGGACCATGGCCTGACCCCGG
ACCAAGTGGTGGCTATCGCCAGCAACAATGGCGGCAAGCAAGCGCTCGAAACGGTGCAGCGGCTGTTGCC
GGTGCTGTGCCAGGACCATGGCCTCACACCCGATCAGGTCGTGGCTATCGCCAGCAACGGTGGCGGCAAG
CAAGCGCTCGAAACGGTGCAGCGGCTGTTGCCGGTGCTGTGCCAGGACCATGGCCTGACCCCGGACCAAG
TGGTGGCTATCGCCAGCAACGGTGGCGGCAAGCAAGCGCTCGAAACGGTGCAGCGGCTGTTGCCGGTGCT
GTGCCAGGACCATGGCCTGACCCCGGACCAAGTGGTGGCTATCGCCAGCAACGGTGGCGGCAAGCAAGCG
CTCGAAACGGTGCAGCGGCTGTTGCCGGTGCTGTGCCAGGACCATGGCCTGACCCCGGACCAAGTGGTGG
CTATCGCCAGCAACAATGGCGGCAAGCAAGCGCTCGAAACGGTGCAGCGGCTGTTGCCGGTGCTGTGCCA
GGACCATGGCCTGACCCCGGACCAAGTGGTGGCTATCGCCAGCAACAATGGCGGCAAGCAAGCGCTCGAA
ACGGTGCAGCGGCTGTTGCCGGTGCTGTGCCAGGACCATGGCCTGACCCCGGACCAAGTGGTGGCTATCG
CCAGCAACGGTGGCGGCAAGCAAGCGCTCGAAACGGTGCAGCGGCTGTTGCCGGTGCTGTGCCAGGACCA
TGGCCTGACCCCGGACCAAGTGGTGGCTATCGCCAGCAACGGTGGCGGCAAGCAAGCGCTCGAAACGGTG
CAGCGGCTGTTGCCGGTGCTGTGCCAGGACCATGGCCTGACCCCGGACCAAGTGGTGGCTATCGCCAGCA
ACGGTGGCGGCAAGCAAGCGCTCGAAACGGTGCAGCGGCTGTTGCCGGTGCTGTGCCAGGACCATGGCCT
GACCCCGGACCAAGTGGTGGCTATCGCCAGCAACATTGGCGGCAAGCAAGCGCTCGAAAGCATTGTGGCC
CAGCTGAGCCGGCCTGATCCGGCGTTGGCCGCGTTGACCAACGACCACCTCGTCGCCTTGGCCTGCCTCG
GCGGACGTCCTGCCATGGATGCAGTGAAAAAGGGATTGCCGCACGCGCCGGAATTGATCAGAAGAGTCAA
TCGCCGTATTGGCGAACGCACGTCCCATCGCGTTGCCTCTAGAGGCAGCTACGCCCTGGGTCCGTATCAG
ATTAGCGCCCCGCAGCTGCCAGCTTACAATGGTCAGACCGTGGGTACCTTCTACTATGTGAACGACGCGG
GCGGTCTGGAGAGCAAGGTGTTTAGCAGCGGCGGTCCAACCCCGTACCCAAACTATGCCAATGCCGGTCA
TGTGGAGGGTCAGAGCGCCCTGTTCATGCGTGATAACGGCATCAGCGAGGGTCTGGTGTTCCACAACAAC
CCGGAAGGCACCTGCGGTTTTTGCGTGAACATGACCGAGACCCTGCTGCCGGAAAACGCGAAAATGACCG
TGGTGCCGCCGGAAGGTTCTGGCGGATCCACTAATCTGAGCGACATCATTGAGAAGGAGACTGGGAAACA
GCTGGTCATTCAGGAGTCCATCCTGATGCTGCCTGAGGAGGTGGAGGAAGTGATCGGCAACAAGCCAGAG
TCTGACATCCTGGTGCACACCGCCTACGACGAGTCCACAGATGAGAATGTGATGCTGCTGACCTCTGACG
CCCCCGAGTATAAGCCTTGGGCCCTGGTCATCCAGGATTCTAACGGCGAGAATAAGATCAAGATGCTGTG
ATAAGGGGTCTTTGTCCTCTGTACTGTCTCTCTCCTTGCCCCTAACCCAAAAAGCTTCATTTTTCTGTGT
AGGCTGCACAAGAGCCTTGATTGAAGATATATTCTTTCTGAACAGTATTTAAGGTTTCCAATAAAATGTA
CACCCCTCAGAAGAATTCATTGATGAGTTTGGACAAACCACAACTAGAATGCAGTGAAAAAAATGCTTTA
TTTGTGAAATTTGTGATGCTATTGCTTTATTTGTAACCATTATAAGCTGCAATAAACAAGTTAACAACAA
CAATTGCATTCATTTTATGTTTCAGGTTCAGGGGGAGGTGTGGGAGGTTTTTTAAAGCAAGTAAAACCTC
TACAAATGTGGTCATTGATGAGTTTGGACAAACCACAACTAGAATGCAGTGAAAAAAATGCTTTATTTGT
GAAATTTGTGATGCTATTGCTTTATTTGTAACCATTATAAGCTGCAATAAACAAGTTAACAACAACAATT
GCATTCATTTTATGTTTCAGGTTCAGGGGGAGGTGTGGGAGGTTTTTTAAAGCAAGTAAAACCTCTACAA
ATGTGGTCATTCAGCTGGCGTAATAGCGAAGAGGCCCGCACCGATCGCCCTTCCCAACAGTTGCGCAGCC
TGAATGGCGAATGGAAATTGTAAGCGTTGATATCAATTAACCCTCACTAAAGGGAGACCACTCTAGTTTT
CTTTCTTGCTTTTACTTTTACTTCCTTAATACTCAAGTACAATTTTAATGGAGTACTTTTTTACTTTTAC
TCAAGTAAGATTCTAGCCAGATACTTTTACTTTTAATTGAGTAAAATTTTCCCTAAGTACTTGTACTTTC
ACTTGAGTAAAATTTTTGAGTACTTTTTACACCTCTGCTCGGTACCATTTAAATCTGTTCCGCTTCCTCG
CTCACTGACTCGCTGCGCTCGGTCGTTCGGCTGCGGCGAGCGGTATCAGCTCACTCAAAGGCGGTAATAC
GGTTATCCACAGAATCAGGGGATAACGCAGGAAAGAACATGTGAGCAAAAGGCCAGCAAAAGGCCAGGAA
CCGTAAAAAGGCCGCGTTGCTGGCGTTTTTCCATAGGCTCCGCCCCCCTGACGAGCATCACAAAAATCGA
CGCTCAAGTCAGAGGTGGCGAAACCCGACAGGACTATAAAGATACCAGGCGTTTCCCCCTGGAAGCTCCC
TCGTGCGCTCTCCTGTTCCGACCCTGCCGCTTACCGGATACCTGTCCGCCTTTCTCCCTTCGGGAACCGT
GGCGCTTTCTCATAGCTCACGCTGTAGGTATCTCAGTTCGGTGTAGGTCGTTCGCTCCAAGCTGGGCTGT
GTGCACGAACCCCCCGTTCAGCCCGACCGCTGCGCCTTATCCGGTAACTATCGTCTTGAGTCCAACCCGG
TAAGACACGACTTATCGCCACTGGCAGCAGCCACTGGTAACAGGATTAGCAGAGCGAGGTATGTAGGCGG
TGCTACAGAGTTCTTGAAGTGGTGGCCTAACTACGGCTACACTAGAAGAACAGTATTTGGTATCTGCGCT
CTGCTGAAGCCAGTTACCTTCGGAAAAAGAGTTGGTAGCTCTTGATCCGGCAAACAAACCACCGCTGGTA
GCGGTGGTTTTTTTGTTTGCAAGCAGCAGATTACGCGCAGAAAAAAAGGATCTCAAGAAGATCCTTTGAT
CTTTTCTACGGGGTCTGACGCTCAGTGGAACGAAAACTCACGTTAAGGGATTTTGGTCATGAGATTATCA
AAAAGGATCTTCACCTAGATCCTTTTTGCCAGTGTTACAACCAATTAACCAATTCTGATTAGAAAAACTC
ATCGAGCATCAAATGAAACTGCAATTTATTCATATCAGGATTATCAATACCATATTTTTGAAAAAGCCGT
TTCTGTAATGAAGGAGAAAACTCACCGAGGCAGTTCCATAGGATGGCAAGATCCTGGTATCGGTCTGCGA
TTCCGACTCGTCCAACATCAATACAACCTATTAATTTCCCCTCGTCAAAAATAAGGTTATCAAGTGAGAA
ATCACCATGAGTGACGACTGAATCCGGTGAGAATGGCAAAAGTTTATGCATTTCTTTCCAGACTTGTTCA
ACAGGCCAGCCATTACGCTCGTCATCAAAATCACTCGCATCAACCAAACCGTTATTCATTCGTGATTGCG
CCTGAGCAAGACGAAATACGCGATCGCTGTTAAAAGGACAATTACAAACAGGAATCGAATGCAACCGGCG
CAGGAACACTGCCAGCGCATCAACAATATTTTCACCTGAATCAGGATATTCTTCTAATACCTGGAATGCT
GTTTTTCCGGGGATCGCAGTGGTGAGTAACCATGCATCATCAGGAGTACGGATAAAATGCTTGATGGTCG
GAAGAGGCATAAATTCCGTCAGCCAGTTTAGTCTGACCATCTCATCTGTAACATCATTGGCAACGCTACC
TTTGCCATGTTTCAGAAACAACTCTGGCGCATCGGGCTTCCCATACAAGCGATAGATTGTCGCACCTGAT
TGCCCGACATTATCGCGAGCCCATTTATACCCATATAAATCAGCATCCATGTTGGAATTTAATCGCGGCC
TCGACGTTTCCCGTTGAATATGGCTCATAACACCCCTTGTATTACTGTTTATGTAAGCAGACAGTTTTAT
TGTT
Features (pLannotate 1.2.2; 19 found; start..end, strand, type, name):
    241..259     -  promoter       T7 promoter: promoter for bacteriophage T7 RNA polymerase
    345..648     +  enhancer       CMV enhancer: human cytomegalovirus immediate early enhancer
    650..925     +  promoter       chicken β-actin promoter: No description available
    926..1061    +  intron         hybrid intron (fragment): hybrid between chicken β-actin (CBA) and minute virus of mice (MMV) introns (Gray et al., 2011)
   1133..1173    +  intron         β-globin intron (fragment): intron from rabbit β-globin gene
   1171..1227    +  CDS            HBB (fragment): HBB_LEPEU - Experimental evidence at protein level: Swiss-Prot protein existence level 1. Involved in oxygen transport from the lung to the various peripheral tissues. From Lepus europaeus (European hare).
   1267..1350    +  CDS            COX8A (fragment): COX8A_HUMAN - Also known as COX8, COX8L. Experimental evidence at protein level: Swiss-Prot protein existence level 1. Component of the cytochrome c oxidase, the last enzyme in the mitochondrial electron transport chain which drives oxidative phosphorylation. The respiratory chain contains 3 multisubunit complexes succinate dehydrogenase (complex II, CII), ubiquinol- cytochrome c oxidoreductase (cytochrome b-c1 complex, complex III, CIII) and cytochrome c oxidase (complex IV, CIV), that cooperate to transfer electrons derived from NADH and succinate to molecular oxygen, creating an electrochem
   1351..1860    +  CDS            avrXa10 (fragment): AVX10_XANOO - Experimental evidence at protein level: Swiss-Prot protein existence level 1. Avirulence protein. Induces the hypersensitive response (HR)in rice plants carrying the resistance gene Xa10. Activity depends on the presence of the core repeat domains; replacement with repeat domains from other proteins (AvrBs3 of X.euvesicatoria (AC P14727) or AvrXa7 of this organism) does not elicit the HR. Probably acts as a transcription factor in its host plant (rice) to induce plant resistance or disease. From Xanthomonas oryzae pv. oryzae.
   3349..3537    +  CDS            avrBs3 (fragment): AVRB3_XANEU - Experimental evidence at protein level: Swiss-Prot protein existence level 1. Avirulence protein. Acts as a transcription factor in C.annuum plants. In susceptible plants lacking the Bs3 resistance gene induces expression of a number of genes, including genes homologous to a family of auxin-induced genes, alpha-expansin genes, pectate lyase, anthocyanidin glucoside rhamnosyl transferase and at least one transcription factor, UPA20. Their expression leads to plant hypertrophy in mesophyll cells, probably mainly mediated by UPA20 (PubMed:17962565). In resistant plants induces the h
   3544..3870    +  CDS            dddA (fragment): DDDA_BURC1 - Experimental evidence at protein level: Swiss-Prot protein existence level 1. Toxic component of a toxin-immunity protein module, which functions as a cellular contact-dependent growth inhibition (CDI) system. CDI modules allow bacteria to communicate with and inhibit the growth of closely related neighboring bacteria in a contact-dependent fashion. Bacteria that have this module inhibit or kill bacteria without it, giving them a growth advantage. Probably specifically inhibited by cognate immunity protein DddI (Probable). The C-terminal 163 residue fragment has double-stranded DN
   3880..4128    +  CDS            UGI: UNGI_BPPB2 - Experimental evidence at protein level: Swiss-Prot protein existence level 1. This protein binds specifically and reversibly to the host uracil-DNA glycosylase, preventing removal of uracil residues from PBS2 DNA by the host uracil-excision repair system. From Bacillus phage PBS2 (Bacteriophage PBS2).
   4321..4402    -  polyA_signal   SV40 poly(A) signal: SV40 polyadenylation signal
   4425..4492    -  CDS            large T antigen (fragment): large T antigen from SV40 (simian virus 40)
   4526..4607    -  polyA_signal   SV40 poly(A) signal: SV40 polyadenylation signal
   4630..4697    -  CDS            large T antigen (fragment): large T antigen from SV40 (simian virus 40)
   4702..4771    +  CDS            lacZα (fragment): LacZα fragment of β-galactosidase; lacZ fragment
   4795..4813    +  promoter       T3 promoter: promoter for bacteriophage T3 RNA polymerase
   5208..5796    -  rep_origin     ori: high-copy-number ColE1/pMB1/pBR322/pUC origin of replication
   5939..6748    -  CDS            KanR: aminoglycoside phosphotransferase; aph(3')-Ia; confers resistance to kanamycin in bacteria or G418 (Geneticin®) in eukaryotes
