[The description below was written by a language model from this plasmid's Addgene catalogue record and pLannotate feature annotations shown in this document.]
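Description:
ND2-FusXTBE-Right TALE is a mammalian expression plasmid built on the pKmCAGS backbone that encodes the right-hand arm of a split, TALE-guided mitochondrial cytosine base editor directed at the mitochondrial ND2 gene. It is propagated in E. coli from a high-copy ColE1/pUC-type origin under kanamycin selection (aph(3')-Ia). Expression is driven by a CAG-type arrangement: the CMV immediate-early enhancer, the chicken β-actin promoter and chimeric intron sequences with rabbit β-globin intron/exon fragments. Two tandem SV40 polyadenylation signal segments lie downstream of the insert, although they are annotated on the reverse strand. T7 and T3 promoters and a lacZα remnant flank the cassette as carry-overs from the cloning vector.

The open reading frame begins with the human COX8A mitochondrial targeting sequence, which imports the fusion protein into the mitochondrial matrix. This is followed by a TALE DNA-binding domain. Xanthomonas-derived N- and C-terminal TALE segments are annotated, bracketing an unannotated stretch that presumably holds the custom repeat array assembled with the FusX system. Next come a fragment of the Burkholderia cenocepacia double-stranded DNA cytidine deaminase toxin DddA, split at G1397, and a uracil glycosylase inhibitor (UGI) that protects the resulting uracil from excision. The insert name also lists an ATP5B 3'UTR, which is not annotated in the feature table. The record is inconsistent about which DddA half is carried: the purpose field says N-terminal, while the insert name says DddA-C.

On its own the DddA half is inactive. Co-expression with the matching left-arm construct reconstitutes deaminase activity at the ND2 target site, allowing C-to-T editing of mitochondrial DNA in human cells.
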