Addgene plasmid #196499: ND2-FusXTBE-Right TALE
Purpose: Expresses Right-side TALE-DddAtox Nterm half ND2-FusXTBE in mammalian cells
Depositing lab: Stephen Ekker. Depositing organization: Mayo Foundation for Medical Education and Research. Publication: The FusX TALE Base Editor (FusXTBE) for Rapid Mitochondrial DNA Programming of Human Cells In Vitro and Zebrafish Disease Models In Vivo. Sabharwal A, Kar B, Restrepo-Castillo S, Holmberg SR, Mathew ND, Kendall BL, Cotter RP, WareJoncas Z, Seiler C, Nakamaru-Ogiso E, Clark KJ, Ekker SC. CRISPR J. 2021 Dec;4(6):799-821. doi: 10.1089/crispr.2021.0061. Epub 2021 Nov 30. PubMed 34847747.
Backbone
  Vector backbone: pKmCAGS
  Vector type: Mammalian Expression
Growth in bacteria
  Bacterial resistance: Kanamycin, 50 μg/mL
  Growth temperature: 37°C
  Growth strain: DH5alpha
  Copy number: High Copy
Gene/Insert
  Gene/Insert name: COX8A MTS-ND2 right TALE-G1397 DddA-C-UGI-ATP5B 3'UTR
  Species: Burkholderia cenocepacia
  Cloning method: Restriction Enzyme; 5′ cloning site Unknown (unknown if destroyed)
Terms and licenses: Academic/Nonprofit Terms; Industry Terms: Not Available to Industry
How to cite: ND2-FusXTBE-Right TALE was a gift from Stephen Ekker (Addgene plasmid # 196499 ; http://n2t.net/addgene:196499 ; RRID:Addgene_196499)
